>Addgene plasmid #126215 | AAV-EF1A-DIO-mRuby2 | addgene full sequence | sequence record 250183 | Addgene NGS Result
GACCTACACCGAACTGAGATACCTACAGCGTGAGCTATGAGAAAGCGCCACGCTTCCCGAAGGGAGAAAG
GCGGACAGGTATCCGGTAAGCGGCAGGGTCGGAACAGGAGAGCGCACGAGGGAGCTTCCAGGGGGAAACG
CCTGGTATCTTTATAGTCCTGTCGGGTTTCGCCACCTCTGACTTGAGCGTCGATTTTTGTGATGCTCGTC
AGGGGGGCGGAGCCTATGGAAAAACGCCAGCAACGCGGCCTTTTTACGGTTCCTGGCCTTTTGCTGGCCT
TTTGCTCACATGTCCTGCAGGCAGCTGCGCGCTCGCTCGCTCACTGAGGCCGCCCGGGCGTCGGGCGACC
TTTGGTCGCCCGGCCTCAGTGAGCGAGCGAGCGCGCAGAGAGGGAGTGGCCAACTCCATCACTAGGGGTT
CCTGCGGCCGCACGCGTAAGCTTTGCAAAGATGGATAAAGTTTTAAACAGAGAGGAATCTTTGCAGCTAA
TGGACCTTCTAGGTCTTGAAAGGAGTGGGAATTGGCTCCGGTGCCCGTCAGTGGGCAGAGCGCACATCGC
CCACAGTCCCCGAGAAGTTGGGGGGAGGGGTCGGCAATTGAACCGGTGCCTAGAGAAGGTGGCGCGGGGT
AAACTGGGAAAGTGATGTCGTGTACTGGCTCCGCCTTTTTCCCGAGGGTGGGGGAGAACCGTATATAAGT
GCAGTAGTCGCCGTGAACGTTCTTTTTCGCAACGGGTTTGCCGCCAGAACACAGGTAAGTGCCGTGTGTG
GTTCCCGCGGGCCTGGCCTCTTTACGGGTTATGGCCCTTGCGTGCCTTGAATTACTTCCACCTGGCTGCA
GTACGTGATTCTTGATCCCGAGCTTCGGGTTGGAAGTGGGTGGGAGAGTTCGAGGCCTTGCGCTTAAGGA
GCCCCTTCGCCTCGTGCTTGAGTTGAGGCCTGGCCTGGGCGCTGGGGCCGCCGCGTGCGAATCTGGTGGC
ACCTTCGCGCCTGTCTCGCTGCTTTCGATAAGTCTCTAGCCATTTAAAATTTTTGATGACCTGCTGCGAC
GCTTTTTTTCTGGCAAGATAGTCTTGTAAATGCGGGCCAAGATCTGCACACTGGTATTTCGGTTTTTGGG
GCCGCGGGCGGCGACGGGGCCCGTGCGTCCCAGCGCACATGTTCGGCGAGGCGGGGCCTGCGAGCGCGGC
CACCGAGAATCGGACGGGGGTAGTCTCAAGCTGGCCGGCCTGCTCTGGTGCCTGGCCTCGCGCCGCCGTG
TATCGCCCCGCCCTGGGCGGCAAGGCTGGCCCGGTCGGCACCAGTTGCGTGAGCGGAAAGATGGCCGCTT
CCCGGCCCTGCTGCAGGGAGCTCAAAATGGAGGACGCGGCGCTCGGGAGAGCGGGCGGGTGAGTCACCCA
CACAAAGGAAAAGGGCCTTTCCGTCCTCAGCCGTCGCTTCATGTGACTCCACGGAGTACCGGGCGCCGTC
CAGGCACCTCGATTAGTTCTCGAGCTTTTGGAGTACGTCGTCTTTAGGTTGGGGGGAGGGGTTTTATGCG
ATGGAGTTTCCCCACACTGAGTGGGTGGAGACTGAAGTTAGGCCAGCTTGGCACTTGATGTAATTCTCCT
TGGAATTTGCCCTTTTTGAGTTTGGATCTTGGTTCATTCTCAAGCCTCAGACAGTGGTTCAAAGTTTTTT
TCTTCCATTTCAGGTGTCGTGAGGTACCGGATCCTCTAGAGTCGACTCCGGAATAACTTCGTATAGGATA
CTTTATACGAAGTTATGCAGAATGGTAGCTGGATTGTAGCTGCTATTAGCAATATGAAACCTCTTAATAA
CTTCGTATAGCATACATTATACGAAGTTATGGCGCGCCTTACTTGTACAGCTCGTCCATCCCACCACCAA
GCCCGGCGAACTTGGCAACTGCGTGTTCGCGTTGTACTACGAACATTTCATTGTCACTTTCCTCTAACCT
TTCCAGGCGGTGATCAACGGCATGGATACCGGGCATCTTGATGTTCCCGACGGTCTTTTTTGACCTGTAA
GTTGTTACGAAAGAGCAAGACAGATGGCCACCACCATCAACTTTCAGTGCCATATGAGTGTATCCCCTCA
GACCACCATCTGCTGGATACATCATCTCTGTATTAGGCTCCCAACCCTTGGTCTTCTTCTGCATCACGGG
ACCATTGGAGGGAAAGTTTACCCCTCTGACTTGGACGTGGTAAACGAGACAGCCATCCTCAAGGCTGGTG
TCCTGCATGACGGTGACGACTCCACCATCTTCGTATCTCGTAACTCTTTCCCAAGTAAAACCCTCAGGAA
AGGACTGTTTAAAGAAATCAGGAATGCCTTTCGGGTACTTGATAAAAGTACGGCTGCCATACATGAACGA
CGTGGCAAGAATGTCAAAGGCAAATGGCAGGGGTCCTCCCTCGATGACTTTGATCCTCATGGTTTGAGTT
CCCATGTACGGATTGCCTTCTCCTTCACCTGTGCATTTGAATTGGTGGCCGTTGACCGAACCTTCCATGA
CCACCTTCATACGCATATTTTCCTTGATCAGCTCTTCGCCCTTAGACACCATGGTGGCGCTAGCATAACT
TCGTATAAAGTATCCTATACGAAGTTATTTGCCTTAACCCAGAAATTATCACTGTTATTCTTTAGAATGG
TGCAAAGAATAACTTCGTATAATGTATGCTATACGAAGTTATGAATTCGATATCAAGCTTATCGATAATC
AACCTCTGGATTACAAAATTTGTGAAAGATTGACTGGTATTCTTAACTATGTTGCTCCTTTTACGCTATG
TGGATACGCTGCTTTAATGCCTTTGTATCATGCTATTGCTTCCCGTATGGCTTTCATTTTCTCCTCCTTG
TATAAATCCTGGTTGCTGTCTCTTTATGAGGAGTTGTGGCCCGTTGTCAGGCAACGTGGCGTGGTGTGCA
CTGTGTTTGCTGACGCAACCCCCACTGGTTGGGGCATTGCCACCACCTGTCAGCTCCTTTCCGGGACTTT
CGCTTTCCCCCTCCCTATTGCCACGGCGGAACTCATCGCCGCCTGCCTTGCCCGCTGCTGGACAGGGGCT
CGGCTGTTGGGCACTGACAATTCCGTGGTGTTGTCGGGGAAATCATCGTCCTTTCCTTGGCTGCTCGCCT
ATGTTGCCACCTGGATTCTGCGCGGGACGTCCTTCTGCTACGTCCCTTCGGCCCTCAATCCAGCGGACCT
TCCTTCCCGCGGCCTGCTGCCGGCTCTGCGGCCTCTTCCGCGTCTTCGCCTTCGCCCTCAGACGAGTCGG
ATCTCCCTTTGGGCCGCCTCCCCGCATCGATACCGAGCGCTGCTCGAGAGATCTACGGGTGGCATCCCTG
TGACCCCTCCCCAGTGCCTCTCCTGGCCCTGGAAGTTGCCACTCCAGTGCCCACCAGCCTTGTCCTAATA
AAATTAAGTTGCATCATTTTGTCTGACTAGGTGTCCTTCTATAATATTATGGGGTGGAGGGGGGTGGTAT
GGAGCAAGGGGCAAGTTGGGAAGACAACCTGTAGGGCCTGCGGGGTCTATTGGGAACCAAGCTGGAGTGC
AGTGGCACAATCTTGGCTCACTGCAATCTCCGCCTCCTGGGTTCAAGCGATTCTCCTGCCTCAGCCTCCC
GAGTTGTTGGGATTCCAGGCATGCATGACCAGGCTCAGCTAATTTTTGTTTTTTTGGTAGAGACGGGGTT
TCACCATATTGGCCAGGCTGGTCTCCAACTCCTAATCTCAGGTGATCTACCCACCTTGGCCTCCCAAATT
GCTGGGATTACAGGCGTGAACCACTGCTCCCTTCCCTGTCCTTCTGATTTTGTAGGTAACCACGTGCGGA
CCGAGCGGCCGCAGGAACCCCTAGTGATGGAGTTGGCCACTCCCTCTCTGCGCGCTCGCTCGCTCACTGA
GGCCGGGCGACCAAAGGTCGCCCGACGCCCGGGCTTTGCCCGGGCGGCCTCAGTGAGCGAGCGAGCGCGC
AGCTGCCTGCAGGGGCGCCTGATGCGGTATTTTCTCCTTACGCATCTGTGCGGTATTTCACACCGCATA
[95 nt withheld, positions 4060-4154]
T
[46 nt withheld, positions 4156-4201]
C
[141 nt withheld, positions 4203-4343]
CCTTTGACGTTGGAGTCCACGTTCTTT
[37 nt withheld, positions 4371-4407]
ACTCTATCTCGGGCTATTCTTTTGATTTATAAGGGATTTTGCCGATTTCGGTCTATTGGTTAAAAAATGA
GCTGATTTAACAAAAATTTAACGCGAATTTTAACAAAATATTAACGTTTACAATTTTATGGTGCACTCTC
AGTACAATCTGCTCTGATGCCGCATAGTTAAGCCAGCCCCGACACCCGCCAACACCCGCTGACGCGCCCT
GACGGGCTTGTCTGCTCCCGGCATCCGCTTACAGACAAGCTGTGACCGTCTCCGGGAGCTGCATGTGTCA
GAGGTTTTCACCGTCATCACCGAAACGCGCGAGACGAAAGGGCCTCGTGATACGCCTATTTTTATAGGTT
AATGTCATGATAATAATGGTTTCTTAGACGTCAGGTGGCACTTTTCGGGGAAATGTGCGCGGAACCCCTA
TTTGTTTATTTTTCTAAATACATTCAAATATGTATCCGCTCATGAGACAATAACCCTGATAAATGCTTCA
ATAATATTGAAAAAGGAAGAGTATGAGTATTCAACATTTCCGTGTCGCCCTTATTCCCTTTTTTGCGGCA
TTTTGCCTTCCTGTTTTTGCTCACCCAGAAACGCTGGTGAAAGTAAAAGATGCTGAAGATCAGTTGGGTG
CACGAGTGGGTTACATCGAACTGGATCTCAACAGCGGTAAGATCCTTGAGAGTTTTCGCCCCGAAGAACG
TTTTCCAATGATGAGCACTTTTAAAGTTCTGCTATGTGGCGCGGTATTATCCCGTATTGACGCCGGGCAA
GAGCAACTCGGTCGCCGCATACACTATTCTCAGAATGACTTGGTTGAGTACTCACCAGTCACAGAAAAGC
ATCTTACGGATGGCATGACAGTAAGAGAATTATGCAGTGCTGCCATAACCATGAGTGATAACACTGCGGC
CAACTTACTTCTGACAACGATCGGAGGACCGAAGGAGCTAACCGCTTTTTTGCACAACATGGGGGATCAT
GTAACTCGCCTTGATCGTTGGGAACCGGAGCTGAATGAAGCCATACCAAACGACGAGCGTGACACCACGA
TGCCTGTAGCAATGGCAACAACGTTGCGCAAACTATTAACTGGCGAACTACTTACTCTAGCTTCCCGGCA
ACAATTAATAGACTGGATGGAGGCGGATAAAGTTGCAGGACCACTTCTGCGCTCGGCCCTTCCGGCTGGC
TGGTTTATTGCTGATAAATCTGGAGCCGGTGAGCGTGGGTCTCGCGGTATCATTGCAGCACTGGGGCCAG
ATGGTAAGCCCTCCCGTATCGTAGTTATCTACACGACGGGGAGTCAGGCAACTATGGATGAACGAAATAG
ACAGATCGCTGAGATAGGTGCCTCACTGATTAAGCATTGGTAACTGTCAGACCAAGTTTACTCATATATA
CTTTAGATTGATTTAAAACTTCATTTTTAATTTAAAAGGATCTAGGTGAAGATCCTTTTTGATAATCTCA
TGACCAAAATCCCTTAACGTGAGTTTTCGTTCCACTGAGCGTCAGACCCCGTAGAAAAGATCAAAGGATC
TTCTTGAGATCCTTTTTTTCTGCGCGTAATCTGCTGCTTGCAAACAAAAAAACCACCGCTACCAGCGGTG
GTTTGTTTGCCGGATCAAGAGCTACCAACTCTTTTTCCGAAGGTAACTGGCTTCAGCAGAGCGCAGATAC
CAAATACTGTTCTTCTAGTGTAGCCGTAGTTAGGCCACCACTTCAAGAACTCTGTAGCACCGCCTACATA
CCTCGCTCTGCTAATCCTGTTACCAGTGGCTGCTGCCAGTGGCGATAAGTCGTGTCTTACCGGGTTGGAC
TCAAGACGATAGTTACCGGATAAGGCGCAGCGGTCGGGCTGAACGGGGGGTTCGTGCACACAGCCCAGCT
TGGAGCGAAC
Features (pLannotate 1.2.2; 23 found; start..end, strand, type, name):
    305..332     +  repeat_region  AAV2 ITR (fragment): inverted terminal repeat of adeno-associated virus serotype 2 inverted
    361..388     +  repeat_region  AAV2 ITR (fragment): inverted terminal repeat of adeno-associated virus serotype 2 inverted
    451..517     +  CDS            small t antigen (fragment): SV40 (simian virus 40) small t antigen
    524..1702    +  promoter       EF-1α promoter: strong constitutive promoter for human elongation factor EF-1α
   1709..1726    +  misc_feature   MCS (fragment): pUC18/19 multiple cloning site
   1733..1766    +  protein_bind   lox2272: Cre-mediated recombination occurs in the 8-bp core sequence (GGATACTT). lox2272 sites are compatible with each other, but incompatible with loxP or loxN sites (Lee and Saito, 1988). Cre recombinase
   1767..1816    -  intron         β-globin intron (fragment): internally truncated intron from human β-globin
   1817..1850    +  protein_bind   loxP: Cre-mediated recombination occurs in the 8-bp core sequence (GCATACAT). Cre recombinase
   1862..2572    -  CDS            mRuby2: mRuby2 is a basic (constitutively fluorescent) red fluorescent protein published in 2012, derived from Entacmaea quadricolor. It has moderate acid sensitivity.
   2585..2618    -  protein_bind   lox2272: Cre-mediated recombination occurs in the 8-bp core sequence (GGATACTT). lox2272 sites are compatible with each other, but incompatible with loxP or loxN sites (Lee and Saito, 1988). Cre recombinase
   2619..2668    -  intron         β-globin intron (fragment): internally truncated intron from human β-globin
   2669..2702    -  protein_bind   loxP: Cre-mediated recombination occurs in the 8-bp core sequence (GCATACAT). Cre recombinase
   2703..2727    +  misc_feature   MCS (fragment): pBluescript multiple cloning site
   2727..3315    +  misc_feature   WPRE: woodchuck hepatitis virus posttranscriptional regulatory element
   3347..3823    +  polyA_signal   hGH poly(A) signal: human growth hormone polyadenylation signal
   3863..4003    +  repeat_region  AAV2 ITR: inverted terminal repeat of adeno-associated virus serotype 2 inverted
   4008..4059    -  misc_feature   bom (fragment): basis of mobility region from pBR322
   4078..4533    +  rep_origin     f1 ori (sequence partly withheld): f1 bacteriophage origin of replication; arrow indicates direction of (+) strand synthesis
   4534..4583    -  misc_feature   bom (fragment): basis of mobility region from pBR322
   4685..4720    -  CDS            rop (fragment): Rop protein, which maintains plasmids at low copy number; rop
   4815..4919    +  promoter       AmpR promoter: bla
   4920..5780    +  CDS            AmpR: β-lactamase; bla; confers resistance to ampicillin, carbenicillin, and related antibiotics
   5951..232     +  rep_origin     ori (across the origin): high-copy-number ColE1/pMB1/pBR322/pUC origin of replication
