[The description below was written by a language model from this plasmid's Addgene catalogue record and pLannotate feature annotations shown in this document.]
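Description:
AAV-EF1A-DIO-mRuby2 is an adeno-associated virus transfer plasmid built on an AAV2-DIO backbone for Cre-dependent expression of the red fluorescent protein mRuby2 in mammalian cells. It is propagated in E. coli through a high-copy ColE1/pUC-type origin and selected with ampicillin via the β-lactamase gene. An f1 phage origin is also present. The catalogue lists a total size of 6,317 bp, while the annotated sequencing result is 6,307 nt. In that sequence the right-hand AAV2 inverted terminal repeat is called in full, but the left one is detected only as two short fragments. This may reflect the difficulty of sequencing and annotating ITRs, or a partial ITR. The recommended recombination-deficient growth strain is consistent with the known instability of these repeats.

Between the ITRs, which direct replication and packaging of the cassette into AAV particles, the human EF-1α promoter drives a double-floxed inverted open reading frame. The 714 bp mRuby2 coding sequence, cloned between retained AscI and NheI sites, sits in antisense orientation relative to the promoter. It is flanked by a lox2272/loxP pair on each side, with the two pairs in opposing orientation. In cells lacking Cre no functional transcript is made. Where Cre is present, recombination between compatible sites first inverts the insert and then excises one site of each type, locking mRuby2 in the sense orientation. A downstream WPRE enhances transcript stability and expression, and the human growth hormone polyadenylation signal terminates the message. Small annotated fragments such as the SV40 small t antigen, β-globin intron, bom and rop pieces appear to be spacer or backbone remnants rather than functional parts.

The construct is intended for red fluorescent labelling of Cre-expressing neurons after viral delivery, and was deposited as part of a viral toolbox of fluorescent synaptic tags.
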