Addgene plasmid #126215: AAV-EF1A-DIO-mRuby2
Purpose: Labeling of cre-expressing neurons (red fluorescence)
Depositing lab: Xue Han. Depositing organization: Boston University Main Campus. Publication: A Viral Toolbox of Genetically Encoded Fluorescent Synaptic Tags. Bensussen S, Shankar S, Ching KH, Zemel D, Ta TL, Mount RA, Shroff SN, Gritton HJ, Fabris P, Vanbenschoten H, Beck C, Man HY, Han X. iScience. 2020 Jun 30;23(7):101330. doi: 10.1016/j.isci.2020.101330. PubMed 32674057.
Backbone
  Vector backbone: AAV2-DIO
  Backbone size w/o insert (bp): 5603
  Total vector size (bp): 6317
  Vector type: Mammalian Expression, AAV, Cre/Lox
Growth in bacteria
  Bacterial resistance: Ampicillin, 100 μg/mL
  Growth temperature: 37°C
  Growth strain: NEB Stable
  Copy number: Unknown
Gene/Insert
  Gene/Insert name: mRuby2
  Insert size (bp): 714
  Promoter: EF1A
  Cloning method: Restriction Enzyme; 5′ cloning site AscI (not destroyed); 3′ cloning site NheI (not destroyed)
  Sequencing primers: 5′ TCAAGCCTCAGACAGTGGTTC; 3′ CCAGTCAATCTTTCACAAAT
Resource information
  A portion of this plasmid was derived from a plasmid made by: Part of this gene was derived from Addgene plasmid 40260 deposited by Michael Lin.
Terms and licenses: Academic/Nonprofit Terms; Industry Terms: Not Available to Industry
How to cite: AAV-EF1A-DIO-mRuby2 was a gift from Xue Han (Addgene plasmid # 126215 ; http://n2t.net/addgene:126215 ; RRID:Addgene_126215)
